>Addgene plasmid #172355 | pBAD-Padron2 | addgene full sequence | sequence record 356873 | Addgene NGS Result
AAGAAACCAATTGTCCATATTGCATCAGACATTGCCGTCACTGCGTCTTTTACTGGCTCTTCTCGCTAAC
CAAACCGGTAACCCCGCTTATTAAAAGCATTCTGTAACAAAGCGGGACCAAAGCCATGACAAAAACGCGT
AACAAAAGTGTCTATAATCACGGCAGAAAAGTCCACATTGATTATTTGCACGGCGTCACACTTTGCTATG
CCATAGCATTTTTATCCATAAGATTAGCGGATACTACCTGACGCTTTTTATCGCAACTCTCTACTGTTTC
TCCATACCCGTTTTTTTGGGCTAGAAATAATTTTGTTTAACTTTAAGAAGGAGATATACATATGCGGGGT
TCTCATCATCATCATCATCATGGTATGGCTAGCATGACTGGTGGACAGCAAATGGGTCGGGATCTGTACG
AGAACCTGTACTTCCAGGGCTCGAGCATGGTGAGCAAGGGCGAGGAGAACAACATGGCCGTGATTAAACC
AGACATGAAGATCAAGCTGCGTATGGAAGGCGCTGTAAATGGACACCCGTTCGCGATTGAAGGAGTTGGC
CTTGGGAAGCCTTTCGAGGGAAAACAGAGTGTGGACCTTAAAGTCAAAGAAGGCGGACCTCTGCCTTTCG
CCTATGACATCTTGTCCATGGCGTTCTGTTACGGCAACAAGGTATTCATCAAATACCCAGAAAATATAGT
AGACTATTTCAAGCAGCTTTTTCCTGAGGGCTACTCTTGGGAACGAAGCATGATTTACGAAGACGGGGGC
ATTTGTAACGCGACAAACGACATAACCCTGGATGGTGACTGTTTTATCTATGAAATTCGATTTGATGGTG
TGAACTTTCCTGCCAATGGTCCAGTTATGCAGAAGAGGACTGTGAAATGGGAGCCATCCACTGAGAAATT
GTATGTGCGTGATGGAGTGCTGAAGTCTGATGGTAACTACGCTCTGTCGCTTGAAGGAGGTGGCCATTAC
CGATGTGACTCCAAAACTACTTATAAAGCTAAGAAGGTTGTCCAGTTGCCAGACTATCACGCTGTGGACC
ACCACATTGAGATTAAAAGCCACGACAAAGATTACAGTAATGTTAATCTGCATGAGCATGCCGAAGCGCA
TTCTGGGCTGCCGGGGCAGGCCATGGACGAGCTGTACAAGTAAGAATTCGAAGATGGACGAGCTGTACAA
GTAAGAATTCGAAGCTTGGCTGTTTTGGCGGATGAGAGAAGATTTTCAGCCTGATACAGATTAAATCAGA
ACGCAGAAGCGGTCTGATAAAACAGAATTTGCCTGGCGGCAGTAGCGCGGTGGTCCCACCTGACCCCATG
CCGAACTCAGAAGTGAAACGCCGTAGCGCCGATGGTAGTGTGGGGTCTCCCCATGCGAGAGTAGGGAACT
GCCAGGCATCAAATAAAACGAAAGGCTCAGTCGAAAGACTGGGCCTTTCGTTTTATCTGTTGTTTGTCGG
TGAACGCTCTCCTGAGTAGGACAAATCCGCCGGGAGCGGATTTGAACGTTGCGAAGCAACGGCCCGGAGG
GTGGCGGGTAGGACGCCCGCCATAAACTGCCAGGCATCAAATTAAGCAGAAGGCCATCCTGACGGATGGC
CTTTTTGCGTTTCTACAAACTCTTTTGTTTATTTTTCTAAATACATTCAAATATGTATCCGCTCATGAGA
CAATAACCCTGATAAATGCTTCAATAATATTGAAAAAGGAAGAGTATGAGTATTCAACATTTCCGTGTCG
CCCTTATTCCCTTTTTTGCGGCATTTTGCCTTCCTGTTTTTGCTCACCCAGAAACGCTGGTGAAAGTAAA
AGATGCTGAAGATCAGTTGGGTGCACGAGTGGGTTACATCGAACTGGATCTCAACAGCGGTAAGATCCTT
GAGAGTTTTCGCCCCGAAGAACGTTTTCCAATGATGAGCACTTTTAAAGTTCTGCTATGTGGCGCGGTAT
TATCCCGTGTTGACGCCGGGCAAGAGCAACTCGGTCGCCGCATACACTATTCTCAGAATGACTTGGTTGA
GTACTCACCAGTCACAGAAAAGCATCTTACGGATGGCATGACAGTAAGAGAATTATGCAGTGCTGCCATA
ACCATGAGTGATAACACTGCGGCCAACTTACTTCTGACAACGATCGGAGGACCGAAGGAGCTAACCGCTT
TTTTGCACAACATGGGGGATCATGTAACTCGCCTTGATCGTTGGGAACCGGAGCTGAATGAAGCCATACC
AAACGACGAGCGTGACACCACGATGCCTGCAGCAATGGCAACAACGTTGCGCAAACTATTAACTGGCGAA
CCACTTACTCTAGCTTCCCGGCAACAATTAATAGACTGGATGGAGGCGGATAAAGTTGCAGGACCACTTC
TGCGCTCGGCCCTTCCGGCTGGCTGGTTTATTGCTGATAAATCTGGAGCCGGTGAGCGTGGGTCTCGCGG
TATCATTGCAGCACTGGGGCCAGATGGTAAGCCCTCCCGTATCGTAGTTATCTACACGACGGGGAGTCAG
GCAACTATGGATGAACGAAATAGACAGATCGCTGAGATAGGTGCCTCACTGATTAAGCATTGGTAACTGT
CAGACCAAGTTTACTCATATATACTTTAGATTGATT
[125 nt withheld, positions 2627-2751]
C
[141 nt withheld, positions 2753-2893]
CCTTTGACGTTGGAGTCCACGTTCTTT
[37 nt withheld, positions 2921-2957]
ACCCTATCTCGGGCTATTCTTTTGATTTATAAGGGATTTTGCCGATTTCGGCCTATTGGTTAAAAAATGA
GCTGATTTAACAAAAATTTAACGCGAATTTTAACAAAATATTAACGTTTACAATTTAAAAGGATCTAGGT
GAAGATCCTTTTTGATAATCTCATGACCAAAATCCCTTAACGTGAGTTTTCGTTCCACTGAGCGTCAGAC
CCCGTAGAAAAGATCAAAGGATCTTCTTGAGATCCTTTTTTTCTGCGCGTAATCTGCTGCTTGCAAACAA
AAAAACCACCGCTACCAGCGGTGGTTTGTTTGCCGGATCAAGAGCTACCAACTCTTTTTCCGAAGGTAAC
TGGCTTCAGCAGAGCGCAGATACCAAATACTGTCCTTCTAGTGTAGCCGTAGTTAGGCCACCACTTCAAG
AACTCTGTAGCACCGCCTACATACCTCGCTCTGCTAATCCTGTTACCAGTGGCTGCTGCCAGTGGCGATA
AGTCGTGTCTTACCGGGTTGGACTCAAGACGATAGTTACCGGATAAGGCGCAGCGGTCGGGCTGAACGGG
GGGTTCGTGCACACAGCCCAGCTTGGAGCGAACGACCTACACCGAACTGAGATACCTACAGCGTGAGCTA
TGAGAAAGCGCCACGCTTCCCGAAGGGAGAAAGGCGGACAGGTATCCGGTAAGCGGCAGGGTCGGAACAG
GAGAGCGCACGAGGGAGCTTCCAGGGGGAAACGCCTGGTATCTTTATAGTCCTGTCGGGTTTCGCCACCT
CTGACTTGAGCGTCGATTTTTGTGATGCTCGTCAGGGGGGCGGAGCCTATGGAAAAACGCCAGCAACGCG
GCCTTTTTACGGTTCCTGGCCTTTTGCTGGCCTTTTGCTCACATGTTCTTTCCTGCGTTATCCCCTGATT
CTGTGGATAACCGTATTACCGCCTTTGAGTGAGCTGATACCGCTCGCCGCAGCCGAACGACCGAGCGCAG
CGAGTCAGTGAGCGAGGAAGCGGAAGAGCGCCTGATGCGGTATTTTCTCCTTACGCATCTGTGCGGTATT
TCACACCGCATCTGGTGCACTCTCAGTACAATCTGCTCTGATGCCGCATAGTTAAGCCAGTATACACTCC
GCTATCGCTACGTGACTGGGTCATGGCTGCGCCCCGACACCCGCCAACACCCGCTGACGCGCCCTGACGG
GCTTGTCTGCTCCCGGCATCCGCTTACAGACAAGCTGTGACCGTCTCCGGGAGCTGCATGTGTCAGAGGT
TTTCACCGTCATCACCGAAACGCGCGAGGCAGAAGGAGATGGCGCCCAACAGTCCCCCGGCCACGGGGCC
TGCCACCATACCCACGCCGAAACAAGCGCTCATGAGCCCGAAGTGGCGAGCCCGATCTTCCCCATCGGTG
ATGTCGGCGATATAGGCGCCAGCAACCGCACCTGTGGCGCCGGTGATGCCGGCCACGATGCGTCCGGCGT
AGAGGATCTGCTCATGTTTGACAGCTTATCATCGATGCATAATGTGCCTGTCAAATGGACGAAGCAGGGA
TTCTGCAAACCCTATGCTACTCCGTCAAGCCGTCAATTGTCTGATTCGTTACCAATTATGACAACTTGAC
GGCTACATCATTCACTTTTTCTTCACAACCGGCACGGAACTCGCTCGGGCTGGCCCCGGTGCATTTTTTA
AATACCCGCGAGAAATAGAGTTGATCGTCAAAACCAACATTGCGACCGACGGTGGCGATAGGCATCCGGG
TGGTGCTCAAAAGCAGCTTCGCCTGGCTGATACGTTGGTCCTCGCGCCAGCTTAAGACGCTAATCCCTAA
CTGCTGGCGGAAAAGATGTGACAGACGCGGCGGCGACAAGCAAACATGCTGTGCGACGCTGGCGATATCA
AAATTGCTGTCTGCCAGGTGATCGCTGATGTACTGACAAGCCTCGCGTACCCGATTATCCATCGGTGGAT
GGAGCGACTCGTTAATCGCTTCCATGCGCCGCAGTAACAATTGCTCAAGCAGATTTATCGCCAGCAGCTC
CGAATAGCGCCCTTCCCCTTGCCCGGCGTTAATGATTTGCCCAAACAGGTCGCTGAAATGCGGCTGGTGC
GCTTCATCCGGGCGAAAGAACCCCGTATTGGCAAATATTGACGGCCAGTTAAGCCATTCATGCCAGTAGG
CGCGCGGACGAAAGTAAACCCACTGGTGATACCATTCGCGAGCCTCCGGATGACGACCGTAGTGATGAAT
CTCTCCTGGCGGGAACAGCAAAATATCACCCGGTCGGCAAACAAATTCTCGTCCCTGATTTTTCACCACC
CCCTGACCGCGAATGGTGAGATTGAGAATATAACCTTTCATTCCCAGCGGTCGGTCGATAAAAAAATCGA
GATAACCGTTGGCCTCAATCGGCGTTAAACCCGCCACCAGATGGGCATTAAACGAGTATCCCGGCAGCAG
GGGATCATTTTGCGCTTCAGCCATACTTTTCATACTCCCGCCATTCAGAG
Features (pLannotate 1.2.2; 19 found; start..end, strand, type, name):
      1..285     +  promoter       araBAD promoter: araBAD; promoter of the L-arabinose operon of E. coli; the araC regulatory gene is transcribed in the opposite direction (Guzman et al., 1995)
    312..334     +  RBS            RBS: efficient ribosome binding site from bacteriophage T7 gene 10 (Olins and Rangwala, 1989)
    354..374     +  CDS            capTEV™ (fragment): composite tag for in vivo biotinylation, TEV protease cleavage, and 6xHis tagging
    375..407     +  CDS            T7 tag (gene 10 leader): leader peptide from bacteriophage T7 gene 10 promotes efficient translation in E. coli
    447..481     +  CDS            mBanana (fragment): yellow monomeric derivative of DsRed fluorescent protein mammalian codon-optimized
    480..1143    +  CDS            Kohinoor (fragment): fast-switching photoswitchable fluorescent protein useful for fluorescence nanoscopy (Tiwari et al., 2015)
   1142..1163    +  CDS            pHuji (fragment): pH-sensitive red fluorescent protein derived from mApple, for imaging of exocytosis and endocytosis (Shen et al., 2014) mammalian codon-optimized
   1291..1406    +  ncRNA          5S rRNA: Accession: RF00001 - 5S ribosomal RNA
   1410..1496    +  terminator     rrnB T1 terminator: Escherichia coli rrnB; transcription terminator T1 from the E. coli rrnB gene
   1588..1615    +  terminator     rrnB T2 terminator: transcription terminator T2 from the E. coli rrnB gene
   1634..1725    +  promoter       AmpR promoter: bla
   1726..2586    +  CDS            AmpR: β-lactamase; bla; confers resistance to ampicillin, carbenicillin, and related antibiotics
   2628..3008    +  rep_origin     M13 ori (sequence partly withheld): M13 bacteriophage origin of replication; arrow indicates direction of (+) strand synthesis
   3194..3782    +  rep_origin     ori: high-copy-number ColE1/pMB1/pBR322/pUC origin of replication
   3968..4108    -  misc_feature   bom: basis of mobility region from pBR322
   4210..4249    -  CDS            rop (fragment): Rop protein, which maintains plasmids at low copy number; rop
   4250..4435    -  CDS            TcR (fragment): tetracycline efflux protein; tet; confers resistance to tetracycline
   4445..4463    +  promoter       tet promoter (fragment): E. coli promoter for tetracycline efflux protein gene
   4553..5431    -  CDS            araC: L-arabinose regulatory protein; araC
