[The description below was written by a language model from this plasmid's Addgene catalogue record and pLannotate feature annotations shown in this document.]
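Description:
pBAD-Padron2 is a bacterial expression plasmid built on the commercial pBAD backbone for arabinose-inducible production of Padron2, a synthetic, reversibly switchable fluorescent protein. It is maintained in E. coli through a high-copy ColE1/pUC-type origin and selected with ampicillin via the bla (AmpR) gene and its own promoter. The backbone also carries an M13 phage origin, the pBR322 bom region, and short, presumably non-functional remnants of rop, the tetracycline resistance gene and the tet promoter.

Expression is driven by the araBAD promoter, with the regulator gene araC encoded divergently on the same plasmid, so transcription is kept low without L-arabinose and switched on when it is added. Downstream lie a T7 gene 10 ribosome binding site, a backbone-encoded N-terminal 6xHis tag (picked up by the annotation as a fragment of a composite tag) and the T7 gene 10 leader peptide, followed by the 717 bp Padron2 coding sequence cloned between retained EcoRI and XhoI sites. The automated annotation does not recognise Padron2 by name. It labels the open reading frame as fragments of Kohinoor, mBanana and pHuji, which most likely reflects sequence similarity to related fluorescent proteins, not separate inserts. Transcription ends at the rrnB T1 and T2 terminators.

The catalogue lists a total size of 4,808 bp, whereas the sequenced record behind the feature table is 5,457 nt; the reason for the difference is not stated. The plasmid is intended for expressing His-tagged Padron2 in bacteria. The associated publication describes Padron2 as a positive-switching protein for live-cell RESOLFT nanoscopy.
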