Addgene plasmid #172355: pBAD-Padron2
Purpose: Expresses the reversibly switchable fluorescent protein Padron2 in bacterial cells
Depositing lab: Stefan Jakobs. Depositing organization: Max Planck Institute for Multidisciplinary Sciences. Publication: The Positive Switching Fluorescent Protein Padron2 Enables Live-Cell Reversible Saturable Optical Linear Fluorescence Transitions (RESOLFT) Nanoscopy without Sequential Illumination Steps. Konen T, Stumpf D, Grotjohann T, Jansen I, Bossi M, Weber M, Jensen N, Hell SW, Jakobs S. ACS Nano. 2021 May 21. doi: 10.1021/acsnano.0c08207. PubMed 34019380.
Backbone
  Vector backbone: pBad
  Backbone manufacturer: Life Technologies
  Backbone size w/o insert (bp): 4091
  Total vector size (bp): 4808
  Vector type: Bacterial Expression
Growth in bacteria
  Bacterial resistance: Ampicillin, 100 μg/mL
  Growth temperature: 37°C
  Growth strain: DH5alpha
  Copy number: High Copy
Gene/Insert
  Gene/Insert name: Padron2
  Species: Synthetic
  Insert size (bp): 717
  GenBank ID: MZ404620.1
  Promoter: araBAD
  Tag / fusion protein: 6xHisTag (N terminal on backbone)
  Cloning method: Restriction Enzyme; 5′ cloning site EcoRI (not destroyed); 3′ cloning site XhoI (not destroyed)
  Sequencing primers: 5′ ATGCCATAGCATTTTTATCC; 3′ GATTTAATCTGTATCAGG
Terms and licenses: Academic/Nonprofit Terms; Industry Terms: Not Available to Industry
How to cite: pBAD-Padron2 was a gift from Stefan Jakobs (Addgene plasmid # 172355 ; http://n2t.net/addgene:172355 ; RRID:Addgene_172355)
