>Addgene plasmid #172355 | pBAD-Padron2 | depositor partial sequence | sequence record 348450 | pBAD-Padron2 sequence 717 bps
ATGGTGAGCAAGGGCGAGGAGAACAACATGGCCGTGATTAAACCAGACATGAAGATCAAGCTGCGTATGG
AAGGCGCTGTAAATGGACACCCGTTCGCGATTGAAGGAGTTGGCCTTGGGAAGCCTTTCGAGGGAAAACA
GAGTGTGGACCTTAAAGTCAAAGAAGGCGGACCTCTGCCTTTCGCCTATGACATCTTGTCCATGGCGTTC
TGTTACGGCAACAAGGTATTCATCAAATACCCAGAAAATATAGTAGACTATTTCAAGCAGCTTTTTCCTG
AGGGCTACTCTTGGGAACGAAGCATGATTTACGAAGACGGGGGCATTTGTAACGCGACAAACGACATAAC
CCTGGATGGTGACTGTTTTATCTATGAAATTCGATTTGATGGTGTGAACTTTCCTGCCAATGGTCCAGTT
ATGCAGAAGAGGACTGTGAAATGGGAGCCATCCACTGAGAAATTGTATGTGCGTGATGGAGTGCTGAAGT
CTGATGGTAACTACGCTCTGTCGCTTGAAGGAGGTGGCCATTACCGATGTGACTCCAAAACTACTTATAA
AGCTAAGAAGGTTGTCCAGTTGCCAGACTATCACGCTGTGGACCACCACATTGAGATTAAAAGCCACGAC
AAAGATTACAGTAATGTTAATCTGCATGAGCATGCCGAAGCGCATTCTGGGCTGCCGGGGCAGGCCATGG
ACGAGCTGTACAAGTAA
